Addgene plasmid #111746: pBacMam2-DiEx-LIC-C-flag_huntingtin_full-length_Q42
Purpose: Baculovirus transfer vector for expression of huntingtin protein in insect and mammalian cellscells as well as in mammalian cells
Depositing lab: Cheryl Arrowsmith. Publication: Design and characterization of mutant and wildtype huntingtin proteins produced from a toolkit of scalable eukaryotic expression systems. Harding RJ, Loppnau P, Ackloo S, Lemak A, Hutchinson A, Hunt B, Holehouse AS, Ho JC, Fan L, Toledo-Sherman L, Seitova A, Arrowsmith CH. J Biol Chem. 2019 Apr 26;294(17):6986-7001. doi: 10.1074/jbc.RA118.007204. Epub 2019 Mar 6. PubMed 30842263.
Backbone
  Vector backbone: pBacMam2-DiEx-LIC
  Vector type: Mammalian Expression ; Baculovirus Expression
Growth in bacteria
  Bacterial resistance: Ampicillin, 100 μg/mL
  Growth temperature: 37°C
  Growth strain: DH5alpha
  Copy number: High Copy
Gene/Insert
  Gene/Insert name: HTT (alt name: huntingtin)
  Species: H. sapiens (human)
  Insert size (bp): 9489
  Mutation: Q42 (polyQ repeat)
  Entrez Gene: HTT (a.k.a. HD, IT15, LOMARS)
  Promoter: CMV and P10
  Tag / fusion protein: FLAG (C terminal on insert)
  Cloning method: Ligation Independent Cloning
  Sequencing primers: 5′ pFBM-fwd (5'-caaaatgtcgtaacaactccgc-3'); 3′ pFBM-rev (5'- tagttaagaataccagtcaatctttcac-3')
Resource information
  A portion of this plasmid was derived from a plasmid made by: Kazusa DNA Research Institute Gene KIEE4296 & Original Clone ID cp94296
Terms and licenses: Academic/Nonprofit Terms; Industry Terms: Not Available to Industry
Depositor comments: Please visit https://www.biorxiv.org/content/early/2018/12/10/492215 for BioRxiv preprint.
How to cite: pBacMam2-DiEx-LIC-C-flag_huntingtin_full-length_Q42 was a gift from Cheryl Arrowsmith (Addgene plasmid # 111746 ; http://n2t.net/addgene:111746 ; RRID:Addgene_111746)
