[The description below was written by a language model from this plasmid's Addgene catalogue record and pLannotate feature annotations shown in this document.]
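Description:
pBacMam2-DiEx-LIC-C-flag_huntingtin_full-length_Q42 is a 15.8 kb baculovirus transfer vector built on the pBacMam2-DiEx-LIC backbone for producing full-length human huntingtin (HTT) in both insect and mammalian cells. In E. coli it is maintained as a high-copy plasmid through a ColE1/pUC-type origin and selected with ampicillin (β-lactamase); an f1 origin is also present. The expression cassette, together with a gentamicin acetyltransferase marker driven by the integron Pc promoter, lies between the Tn7R and Tn7L ends of a mini-Tn7 element. This arrangement allows site-specific transposition of the cassette into a baculovirus shuttle genome (bacmid) to generate recombinant virus.

The payload is a 9,489 bp HTT open reading frame carrying a 42-glutamine polyQ tract, an expanded repeat length, inserted by ligation-independent cloning. It sits downstream of two promoters in tandem: the human CMV immediate-early enhancer/promoter, active in mammalian cells, followed by the baculoviral p10 promoter, active late in infection of insect cells. The same virus can therefore drive expression either by infecting insect cells or by BacMam transduction of mammalian cells. The catalogue lists a C-terminal FLAG tag. The feature table detects a FLAG-type epitope fragment after the coding sequence, and also a short His-tag-like fragment just upstream of it that the catalogue does not mention. A partial WPRE, which enhances transcript stability and expression, and an SV40 polyadenylation signal follow the insert. The construct belongs to a toolkit of wild-type and mutant huntingtin expression plasmids intended for scalable production and purification of the protein for biochemical and structural characterization.
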