Features (pLannotate 1.2.2; 22 found; start..end, strand, type, name):
    102..556     +  rep_origin     f1 ori (sequence partly withheld): f1 bacteriophage origin of replication; arrow indicates direction of (+) strand synthesis
    582..686     +  promoter       AmpR promoter: bla
    687..1547    +  CDS            AmpR: β-lactamase; bla; confers resistance to ampicillin, carbenicillin, and related antibiotics
   1718..2306    +  rep_origin     ori: high-copy-number ColE1/pMB1/pBR322/pUC origin of replication
   2492..2543    -  misc_feature   bom (fragment): basis of mobility region from pBR322
   2611..2835    -  mobile_element Tn7R: mini-Tn7 element (right end of the Tn7 transposon) Tn7
   2902..3435    -  CDS            GmR: gentamycin acetyltransferase; aacC1; confers resistance to gentamycin
   3624..3652    -  promoter       Pc promoter: intI1 (promoter lies within the coding sequence); class 1 integron promoter
   3630..3989    -  CDS            YPR2_ECOLX (fragment): Protein predicted: Swiss-Prot protein existence level 4. From Escherichia coli.
   4160..4208    -  polyA_signal   HSV TK poly(A) signal: herpes simplex virus thymidine kinase polyadenylation signal (Cole and Stacy, 1985)
   4313..4692    +  enhancer       CMV enhancer: human cytomegalovirus immediate early enhancer
   4693..4896    +  promoter       CMV promoter: human cytomegalovirus (CMV) immediate early promoter
   4892..4925    +  LTR            5' LTR (truncated) (fragment): truncated 5' long terminal repeat (LTR) from HIV-1
   4943..5052    +  promoter       p10 promoter: baculovirus promoter for expression in insect cells
   5084..14572   +  CDS            HTT: HD_HUMAN - Also known as HD, IT15. Experimental evidence at protein level: Swiss-Prot protein existence level 1. [Huntingtin, myristoylated N-terminal fragment]: Promotes the formation of autophagic vesicles. From Homo sapiens (Human).
  14636..14655   +  CDS            7xHis (fragment): 6xHis affinity tag
  14660..14683   +  CDS            3xFLAG (fragment): three tandem FLAG® epitope tags
  14702..14720   +  misc_feature   MCS (fragment): pBluescript multiple cloning site
  14720..15225   +  misc_feature   WPRE (fragment): woodchuck hepatitis virus posttranscriptional regulatory element
  15321..15404   +  CDS            large T antigen (fragment): large T antigen from SV40 (simian virus 40)
  15427..15561   +  polyA_signal   SV40 poly(A) signal: SV40 polyadenylation signal
  15590..15755   -  mobile_element Tn7L: mini-Tn7 element (left end of the Tn7 transposon) Tn7
>Addgene plasmid #111746 | pBacMam2-DiEx-LIC-C-flag_huntingtin_full-length_Q42 | addgene full sequence | sequence record 220484 | Addgene NGS Result
TTCTCTGTCACAGAATGAAAATTTTTCTGTCATCTCTTCGTTATTAATGTTTGTAATTGACTGAATATCA
ACGCTTATTTGCAGCCTGAATGGCGAATGGG
[124 nt withheld, positions 102-225]
C
[91 nt withheld, positions 227-317]
A
[49 nt withheld, positions 319-367]
CCTTTGACGTTGGAGTCCACGTTCTT
[37 nt withheld, positions 394-430]
ACCCTATCTCGGTCTATTCTTTTGATTTATAAGGGATTTTGCCGATTTCGGCCTATTGGTTAAAAAATGA
GCTGATTTAACAAAAATTTAACGCGAATTTTAACAAAATATTAACGCTTACAATTTAGGTGGCACTTTTC
GGGGAAATGTGCGCGGAACCCCTATTTGTTTATTTTTCTAAATACATTCAAATATGTATCCGCTCATGAG
ACAATAACCCTGATAAATGCTTCAATAATATTGAAAAAGGAAGAGTATGAGTATTCAACATTTCCGTGTC
GCCCTTATTCCCTTTTTTGCGGCATTTTGCCTTCCTGTTTTTGCTCACCCAGAAACGCTGGTGAAAGTAA
AAGATGCTGAAGATCAGTTGGGTGCACGAGTGGGTTACATCGAACTGGATCTCAACAGCGGTAAGATCCT
TGAGAGTTTTCGCCCCGAAGAACGTTTTCCAATGATGAGCACTTTTAAAGTTCTGCTATGTGGCGCGGTA
TTATCCCGTATTGACGCCGGGCAAGAGCAACTCGGTCGCCGCATACACTATTCTCAGAATGACTTGGTTG
AGTACTCACCAGTCACAGAAAAGCATCTTACGGATGGCATGACAGTAAGAGAATTATGCAGTGCTGCCAT
AACCATGAGTGATAACACTGCGGCCAACTTACTTCTGACAACGATCGGAGGACCGAAGGAGCTAACCGCT
TTTTTGCACAACATGGGGGATCATGTAACTCGCCTTGATCGTTGGGAACCGGAGCTGAATGAAGCCATAC
CAAACGACGAGCGTGACACCACGATGCCTGTAGCAATGGCAACAACGTTGCGCAAACTATTAACTGGCGA
ACTACTTACTCTAGCTTCCCGGCAACAATTAATAGACTGGATGGAGGCGGATAAAGTTGCAGGACCACTT
CTGCGCTCGGCCCTTCCGGCTGGCTGGTTTATTGCTGATAAATCTGGAGCCGGTGAGCGTGGGTCTCGCG
GTATCATTGCAGCACTGGGGCCAGATGGTAAGCCCTCCCGTATCGTAGTTATCTACACGACGGGGAGTCA
GGCAACTATGGATGAACGAAATAGACAGATCGCTGAGATAGGTGCCTCACTGATTAAGCATTGGTAACTG
TCAGACCAAGTTTACTCATATATACTTTAGATTGATTTAAAACTTCATTTTTAATTTAAAAGGATCTAGG
TGAAGATCCTTTTTGATAATCTCATGACCAAAATCCCTTAACGTGAGTTTTCGTTCCACTGAGCGTCAGA
CCCCGTAGAAAAGATCAAAGGATCTTCTTGAGATCCTTTTTTTCTGCGCGTAATCTGCTGCTTGCAAACA
AAAAAACCACCGCTACCAGCGGTGGTTTGTTTGCCGGATCAAGAGCTACCAACTCTTTTTCCGAAGGTAA
CTGGCTTCAGCAGAGCGCAGATACCAAATACTGTTCTTCTAGTGTAGCCGTAGTTAGGCCACCACTTCAA
GAACTCTGTAGCACCGCCTACATACCTCGCTCTGCTAATCCTGTTACCAGTGGCTGCTGCCAGTGGCGAT
AAGTCGTGTCTTACCGGGTTGGACTCAAGACGATAGTTACCGGATAAGGCGCAGCGGTCGGGCTGAACGG
GGGGTTCGTGCACACAGCCCAGCTTGGAGCGAACGACCTACACCGAACTGAGATACCTACAGCGTGAGCT
ATGAGAAAGCGCCACGCTTCCCGAAGGGAGAAAGGCGGACAGGTATCCGGTAAGCGGCAGGGTCGGAACA
GGAGAGCGCACGAGGGAGCTTCCAGGGGGAAACGCCTGGTATCTTTATAGTCCTGTCGGGTTTCGCCACC
TCTGACTTGAGCGTCGATTTTTGTGATGCTCGTCAGGGGGGCGGAGCCTATGGAAAAACGCCAGCAACGC
GGCCTTTTTACGGTTCCTGGCCTTTTGCTGGCCTTTTGCTCACATGTTCTTTCCTGCGTTATCCCCTGAT
TCTGTGGATAACCGTATTACCGCCTTTGAGTGAGCTGATACCGCTCGCCGCAGCCGAACGACCGAGCGCA
GCGAGTCAGTGAGCGAGGAAGCGGAAGAGCGCCTGATGCGGTATTTTCTCCTTACGCATCTGTGCGGTAT
TTCACACCGCATAGACCAGCCGCGTAACCTGGCAAAATCGGTTACGGTTGAGTAATAAATGGATGCCCTG
CGTAAGCGGGTGTGGGCGGACAATAAAGTCTTAAACTGAACAAAATAGATCTAAACTATGACAATAAAGT
CTTAAACTAGACAGAATAGTTGTAAACTGAAATCAGTCCAGTTATGCTGTGAAAAAGCATACTGGACTTT
TGTTATGGCTAAAGCAAACTCTTCATTTTCTGAAGTGCAAATTGCCCGTCGTATTAAAGAGGGGCGTGGC
CAAGGGCATGGTAAAGACTATATTCGCGGCGTTGTGACAATTTACCGAACAACTCCGCGGCCGGGAAGCC
GATCTCGGCTTGAACGAATTGTTAGGTGGCGGTACTTGGGTCGATATCAAAGTGCATCACTTCTTCCCGT
ATGCCCAACTTTGTATAGAGAGCCACTGCGGGATCGTCACCGTAATCTGCTTGCACGTAGATCACATAAG
CACCAAGCGCGTTGGCCTCATGCTTCAAGAGATTGATGAGCGCGGTGGCAATGCCCTGCCTCCGGTGCTC
GCCGGAGACTGCGAGATCATAGATATAGATCTCACTACGCGGCTGCTCAAACTTGGGCAGAACGTAAGCC
GCGAGAGCGCCAACAACCGCTTCTTGGTCGAAGGCAGCAAGCGCGATGAATGTCTTACTACGGAGCAAGT
TCCCGAGGTAATCGGAGTCCGGCTGATGTTGGGAGTAGGTGGCTACGTCTCCGAACTCACGACCGAAAAG
ATCAAGAGCAGCCCGCATGGATTTGACTTGGTCAGGGCCGAGCCTACATGTGCGAATGATGCCCATACTT
GAGCCACCTAACTTTGTTTTAGGGCGACTGCCCTGCTGCGTAACATCGTTGCTGCTGCGTAACATCGTTG
CTGCTCCATAACATCAAACATCGACCCACGGCGTAACGCGCTTGCTGCTTGGATGCCCGAGGCATAGACT
GTACAAAAAAACAGTCATAACAAGCCATGAAAACCGCCACTGCGCCGTTACCACCGCTGCGTTCGGTCAA
GGTTCTGGACCAGTTGCGTGAGCGCATACGCTACTTGCATTACAGTTTACGAACCGAACAGGCTTATGTC
AACTGGGTTCGTGCCTTCATCCGTTTCCACGGTGTGCGTCACCCGGCAACCTTGGGCAGCAGCGAAGTCG
AGGCATTTCTGTCCTGGCTGGCGAACGAGCGCAAGGTTTCGGTCTCCACGCATCGTCAGGCATTGGCGGC
CTTGCTGTTCTTCTACGGCAAGGTGCTGTGCACGGATCTGCCCTTGCTTCAGGAGATCGGTAGACCTCGG
CCGTCGCGGCGCTTGCCGGTGGTGCTGACCCCGGATGAAGTGGTTCGCATCCTCGGTTTTCTGGAAGGCG
AGCATCGTTTGTTCGCCCAGGACTCTAGCTATAGTTCTAGTGGTTGGCTACGTACCCGTAGTGGCTATGG
CAGGGCTTGCCGCCCCGACGTTGGCTGCGAGCCCTGGGCCTTCACCCGAACTTGGGGGTTGGGGTGGGGA
AAAGGAAGAAACGCGGGCGTATTGGTCCCAATGGGGTCTCGGTGGGGTATCGACAGAGTGCCAGCCCTGG
GACCGAACCCCGCGTTTATGAACAAACGACCCAACACCCGTGCGTTTTATTCTGTCTTTTTATTGCCGTC
ATAGCGCGGGTTCCTTCCGGTATTGTCTCCTTCCGTGTTTCAGTTAGCCTCCCCCATCTCCCGGTACCGC
ATGCGGATCTGTACGGGCCAGATATACGCGTTGACATTGATTATTGACTAGTTATTAATAGTAATCAATT
ACGGGGTCATTAGTTCATAGCCCATATATGGAGTTCCGCGTTACATAACTTACGGTAAATGGCCCGCCTG
GCTGACCGCCCAACGACCCCCGCCCATTGACGTCAATAATGACGTATGTTCCCATAGTAACGCCAATAGG
GACTTTCCATTGACGTCAATGGGTGGAGTATTTACGGTAAACTGCCCACTTGGCAGTACATCAAGTGTAT
CATATGCCAAGTACGCCCCCTATTGACGTCAATGACGGTAAATGGCCCGCCTGGCATTATGCCCAGTACA
TGACCTTATGGGACTTTCCTACTTGGCAGTACATCTACGTATTAGTCATCGCTATTACCATGGTGATGCG
GTTTTGGCAGTACATCAATGGGCGTGGATAGCGGTTTGACTCACGGGGATTTCCAAGTCTCCACCCCATT
GACGTCAATGGGAGTTTGTTTTGGCACCAAAATCAACGGGACTTTCCAAAATGTCGTAACAACTCCGCCC
CATTGACGCAAATGGGCGGTAGGCGTGTACGGTGGGAGGTCTATATAAGCAGAGCTCTCTGGCTAACTAG
AGAACCCACTGCTTACTGGCTTATCGAATACGGACCTTTAATTCAACCCAACACAATATATTATAGTTAA
ATAAGAATTATTATCAAATCATTTGTATATTAATTAAAATACTATACTGTAAATTACATTTTATTTACAA
TCACTCGACGGATCCTTAAGAAGGAGATATACTATGGCGACCCTGGAAAAGCTGATGAAGGCCTTCGAGT
CCCTCAAGTCCTTCCAACAGCAGCAACAGCAACAACAGCAGCAACAGCAACAACAGCAGCAACAGCAACA
ACAGCAGCAACAGCAACAACAGCAGCAACAGCAACAACAGCAGCAACAGCAACAACAGCAGCAACAGCAA
CCGCCACCGCCGCCGCCGCCGCCGCCGCCTCCTCAGCTTCCTCAGCCGCCGCCGCAGGCACAGCCGCTGC
TGCCTCAGCCGCAGCCGCCCCCGCCGCCGCCCCCGCCGCCACCCGGCCCGGCTGTGGCTGAGGAGCCGCT
GCACCGACCAAAGAAAGAACTTTCAGCTACCAAGAAAGACCGTGTGAATCATTGTCTGACAATATGTGAA
AACATAGTGGCACAGTCTGTCAGAAATTCTCCAGAATTTCAGAAACTTCTGGGCATCGCTATGGAACTTT
TTCTGCTGTGCAGTGATGACGCAGAGTCAGATGTCAGGATGGTGGCTGACGAATGCCTCAACAAAGTTAT
CAAAGCTTTGATGGATTCTAATCTTCCAAGGTTACAGCTCGAGCTCTATAAGGAAATTAAAAAGAATGGT
GCCCCTCGGAGTTTGCGTGCTGCCCTGTGGAGGTTTGCTGAGCTGGCTCACCTGGTTCGGCCTCAGAAAT
GCAGGCCTTACCTGGTGAACCTTCTGCCGTGCCTGACTCGAACAAGCAAGAGACCCGAAGAATCAGTCCA
GGAGACCTTGGCTGCAGCTGTTCCCAAAATTATGGCTTCTTTTGGCAATTTTGCAAATGACAATGAAATT
AAGGTTTTGTTAAAGGCCTTCATAGCGAACCTGAAGTCAAGCTCCCCCACCATTCGGCGGACAGCGGCTG
GATCAGCAGTGAGCATCTGCCAGCACTCAAGAAGGACACAATATTTCTATAGTTGGCTACTAAATGTGCT
CTTAGGCTTACTCGTTCCTGTCGAGGATGAACACTCCACTCTGCTGATTCTTGGCGTGCTGCTCACCCTG
AGGTATTTGGTGCCCTTGCTGCAGCAGCAGGTCAAGGACACAAGCCTGAAAGGCAGCTTCGGAGTGACAA
GGAAAGAAATGGAAGTCTCTCCTTCTGCAGAGCAGCTTGTCCAGGTTTATGAACTGACGTTACATCATAC
ACAGCACCAAGACCACAATGTTGTGACCGGAGCCCTGGAGCTGTTGCAGCAGCTCTTCAGAACGCCTCCA
CCCGAGCTTCTGCAAACCCTGACCGCAGTCGGGGGCATTGGGCAGCTCACCGCTGCTAAGGAGGAGTCTG
GTGGCCGAAGCCGTAGTGGGAGTATTGTGGAACTTATAGCTGGAGGGGGTTCCTCATGCAGCCCTGTCCT
TTCAAGAAAACAAAAAGGCAAAGTGCTCTTAGGAGAAGAAGAAGCCTTGGAGGATGACTCTGAATCGAGA
TCGGATGTCAGCAGCTCTGCCTTAACAGCCTCAGTGAAGGATGAGATCAGTGGAGAGCTGGCTGCTTCTT
CAGGGGTTTCCACTCCAGGGTCAGCAGGTCATGACATCATCACAGAACAGCCACGGTCACAGCACACACT
GCAGGCGGACTCAGTGGATCTGGCCAGCTGTGACTTGACAAGCTCTGCCACTGATGGGGATGAGGAGGAT
ATCTTGAGCCACAGCTCCAGCCAGGTCAGCGCCGTCCCATCTGACCCTGCCATGGACCTGAATGATGGGA
CCCAGGCCTCGTCGCCCATCAGCGACAGCTCCCAGACCACCACCGAAGGGCCTGATTCAGCTGTTACCCC
TTCAGACAGTTCTGAAATTGTGTTAGACGGTACCGACAACCAGTATTTGGGCCTGCAGATTGGACAGCCC
CAGGATGAAGATGAGGAAGCCACAGGTATTCTTCCTGATGAAGCCTCGGAGGCCTTCAGGAACTCTTCCA
TGGCCCTTCAACAGGCACATTTATTGAAAAACATGAGTCACTGCAGGCAGCCTTCTGACAGCAGTGTTGA
TAAATTTGTGTTGAGAGATGAAGCTACTGAACCGGGTGATCAAGAAAACAAGCCTTGCCGCATCAAAGGT
GACATTGGACAGTCCACTGATGATGACTCTGCACCTCTTGTCCATTGTGTCCGCCTTTTATCTGCTTCGT
TTTTGCTAACAGGGGGAAAAAATGTGCTGGTTCCGGACAGGGATGTGAGGGTCAGCGTGAAGGCCCTGGC
CCTCAGCTGTGTGGGAGCAGCTGTGGCCCTCCACCCGGAATCTTTCTTCAGCAAACTCTATAAAGTTCCT
CTTGACACCACGGAATACCCTGAGGAACAGTATGTCTCAGACATCTTGAACTACATCGATCATGGAGACC
CACAGGTTCGAGGAGCCACTGCCATTCTCTGTGGGACCCTCATCTGCTCCATCCTCAGCAGGTCCCGCTT
CCACGTGGGAGATTGGATGGGCACCATTAGAACCCTCACAGGAAATACATTTTCTTTGGCGGATTGCATT
CCTTTGCTGCGGAAAACACTGAAGGATGAGTCTTCTGTTACTTGCAAGTTAGCTTGTACAGCTGTGAGGA
ACTGTGTCATGAGTCTCTGCAGCAGCAGCTACAGTGAGTTAGGACTGCAGCTGATCATCGATGTGCTGAC
TCTGAGGAACAGTTCCTATTGGCTGGTGAGGACAGAGCTTCTGGAAACCCTTGCAGAGATTGACTTCAGG
CTGGTGAGCTTTTTGGAGGCAAAAGCAGAAAACTTACACAGAGGGGCTCATCATTATACAGGGCTTTTAA
AACTGCAAGAACGAGTGCTCAATAATGTTGTCATCCATTTGCTTGGAGATGAAGACCCCAGGGTGCGACA
TGTTGCCGCAGCATCACTAATTAGGCTTGTCCCAAAGCTGTTTTATAAATGTGACCAAGGACAAGCTGAT
CCAGTAGTGGCCGTGGCAAGAGATCAAAGCAGTGTTTACCTGAAACTTCTCATGCATGAGACGCAGCCTC
CATCTCATTTCTCCGTCAGCACAATAACCAGAATATATAGAGGCTATAACCTACTACCAAGCATAACAGA
CGTCACTATGGAAAATAACCTTTCAAGAGTTATTGCAGCAGTTTCTCATGAACTAATCACATCAACCACC
AGAGCACTCACATTTGGATGCTGTGAAGCTTTGTGTCTTCTTTCCACTGCCTTCCCAGTTTGCATTTGGA
GTTTAGGTTGGCACTGTGGAGTGCCTCCACTGAGTGCCTCAGATGAGTCTAGGAAGAGCTGTACCGTTGG
GATGGCCACAATGATTCTGACCCTGCTCTCGTCAGCTTGGTTCCCATTGGATCTCTCAGCCCATCAAGAT
GCTTTGATTTTGGCCGGAAACTTGCTTGCAGCCAGTGCTCCCAAATCTCTGAGAAGTTCATGGGCCTCTG
AAGAAGAAGCCAACCCAGCAGCCACCAAGCAAGAGGAGGTCTGGCCAGCCCTGGGGGACCGGGCCCTGGT
GCCCATGGTGGAGCAGCTCTTCTCTCACCTGCTGAAGGTGATTAACATTTGTGCCCACGTCCTGGATGAC
GTGGCTCCTGGACCCGCAATAAAGGCAGCCTTGCCTTCTCTAACAAACCCCCCTTCTCTAAGTCCCATCC
GACGAAAGGGGAAGGAGAAAGAACCAGGAGAACAAGCATCTGTACCGTTGAGTCCCAAGAAAGGCAGTGA
GGCCAGTGCAGCTTCTAGACAATCTGATACCTCAGGTCCTGTTACAACAAGTAAATCCTCATCACTGGGG
AGTTTCTATCATCTTCCTTCATACCTCAAACTGCATGATGTCCTGAAAGCTACACACGCTAACTACAAGG
TCACGCTGGATCTTCAGAACAGCACGGAAAAGTTTGGAGGGTTTCTTCGCTCAGCCTTGGATGTTCTTTC
TCAGATACTAGAGCTGGCCACACTGCAGGACATTGGGAAGTGTGTTGAAGAGATCCTAGGATACCTGAAA
TCCTGCTTTAGTCGAGAACCAATGATGGCAACTGTTTGTGTTCAACAATTGTTGAAGACTCTCTTTGGCA
CAAACTTGGCCTCCCAGTTTGATGGCTTATCTTCCAACCCCAGCAAGTCACAAGGCCGAGCACAGCGCCT
TGGCTCCTCCAGTGTGAGGCCAGGCTTGTACCACTACTGCTTCATGGCCCCGTACACCCACTTCACCCAG
GCCCTCGCTGACGCCAGCCTGAGGAACATGGTGCAGGCGGAGCAGGAGAACGACACCTCGGGATGGTTTG
ATGTCCTCCAGAAAGTGTCTACCCAGTTGAAGACAAACCTCACGAGTGTCACAAAGAACCGTGCAGATAA
GAATGCTATTCATAATCACATTCGTTTGTTTGAACCTCTTGTTATAAAAGCTTTAAAACAGTACACGACT
ACAACATGTGTGCAGTTACAGAAGCAGGTTTTAGATTTGCTGGCGCAGCTGGTTCAGTTACGGGTTAATT
ACTGTCTTCTGGATTCAGATCAGGTGTTTATTGGCTTTGTATTGAAACAGTTTGAATACATTGAAGTGGG
CCAGTTCAGGGAATCAGAGGCAATCATTCCAAACATCTTTTTCTTCTTGGTATTACTATCTTATGAACGC
TATCATTCAAAACAGATCATTGGAATTCCTAAAATCATTCAGCTCTGTGATGGCATCATGGCCAGTGGAA
GGAAGGCTGTGACACATGCCATACCGGCTCTGCAGCCCATAGTCCACGACCTCTTTGTATTAAGAGGAAC
AAATAAAGCTGATGCAGGAAAAGAGCTTGAAACCCAAAAAGAGGTGGTGGTGTCAATGTTACTGAGACTC
ATCCAGTACCATCAGGTGTTGGAGATGTTCATTCTTGTCCTGCAGCAGTGCCACAAGGAGAATGAAGACA
AGTGGAAGCGACTGTCTCGACAGATAGCTGACATCATCCTCCCAATGTTAGCCAAACAGCAGATGCACAT
TGACTCTCATGAAGCCCTTGGAGTGTTAAATACATTATTTGAGATTTTGGCCCCTTCCTCCCTCCGTCCG
GTAGACATGCTTTTACGGAGTATGTTCGTCACTCCAAACACAATGGCGTCCGTGAGCACTGTTCAACTGT
GGATATCGGGAATTCTGGCCATTTTGAGGGTTCTGATTTCCCAGTCAACTGAAGATATTGTTCTTTCTCG
TATTCAGGAGCTCTCCTTCTCTCCGTATTTAATCTCCTGTACAGTAATTAATAGGTTAAGAGATGGGGAC
AGTACTTCAACGCTAGAAGAACACAGTGAAGGGAAACAAATAAAGAATTTGCCAGAAGAAACATTTTCAA
GGTTTCTATTACAACTGGTTGGTATTCTTTTAGAAGACATTGTTACAAAACAGCTGAAGGTGGAAATGAG
TGAGCAGCAACATACTTTCTATTGCCAGGAACTAGGCACACTGCTAATGTGTCTGATCCACATCTTCAAG
TCTGGAATGTTCCGGAGAATCACAGCAGCTGCCACTAGGCTGTTCCGCAGTGATGGCTGTGGCGGCAGTT
TCTACACCCTGGACAGCTTGAACTTGCGGGCTCGTTCCATGATCACCACCCACCCGGCCCTGGTGCTGCT
CTGGTGTCAGATACTGCTGCTTGTCAACCACACCGACTACCGCTGGTGGGCAGAAGTGCAGCAGACCCCG
AAAAGACACAGTCTGTCCAGCACAAAGTTACTTAGTCCCCAGATGTCTGGAGAAGAGGAGGATTCTGACT
TGGCAGCCAAACTTGGAATGTGCAATAGAGAAATAGTACGAAGAGGGGCTCTCATTCTCTTCTGTGATTA
TGTCTGTCAGAACCTCCATGACTCCGAGCACTTAACGTGGCTCATTGTAAATCACATTCAAGATCTGATC
AGCCTTTCCCACGAGCCTCCAGTACAGGACTTCATCAGTGCCGTTCATCGGAACTCTGCTGCCAGCGGCC
TGTTCATCCAGGCAATTCAGTCTCGTTGTGAAAACCTTTCAACTCCAACCATGCTGAAGAAAACTCTTCA
GTGCTTGGAGGGGATCCATCTCAGCCAGTCGGGAGCTGTGCTCACGCTGTATGTGGACAGGCTTCTGTGC
ACCCCTTTCCGTGTGCTGGCTCGCATGGTCGACATCCTTGCTTGTCGCCGGGTAGAAATGCTTCTGGCTG
CAAATTTACAGAGCAGCATGGCCCAGTTGCCAATGGAAGAACTCAACAGAATCCAGGAATACCTTCAGAG
CAGCGGGCTCGCTCAGAGACACCAAAGGCTCTATTCCCTGCTGGACAGGTTTCGTCTCTCCACCATGCAA
GACTCACTTAGTCCCTCTCCTCCAGTCTCTTCCCACCCGCTGGACGGGGATGGGCACGTGTCACTGGAAA
CAGTGAGTCCGGACAAAGACTGGTACGTTCATCTTGTCAAATCCCAGTGTTGGACCAGGTCAGATTCTGC
ACTGCTGGAAGGTGCAGAGCTGGTGAATCGGATTCCTGCTGAAGATATGAATGCCTTCATGATGAACTCG
GAGTTCAACCTAAGCCTGCTAGCTCCATGCTTAAGCCTAGGGATGAGTGAAATTTCTGGTGGCCAGAAGA
GTGCCCTTTTTGAAGCAGCCCGTGAGGTGACTCTGGCCCGTGTGAGCGGCACCGTGCAGCAGCTCCCTGC
TGTCCATCATGTCTTCCAGCCCGAGCTGCCTGCAGAACCGGCGGCCTACTGGAGCAAGTTGAATGATCTG
TTTGGGGATGCTGCACTGTATCAGTCCCTGCCCACTCTGGCCCGGGCCCTGGCACAGTACCTGGTGGTGG
TCTCCAAACTGCCCAGTCATTTGCACCTTCCTCCTGAGAAAGAGAAGGACATTGTGAAATTCGTGGTGGC
AACCCTTGAGGCCCTGTCCTGGCATTTGATCCATGAGCAGATCCCGCTGAGTCTGGATCTCCAGGCAGGG
CTGGACTGCTGCTGCCTGGCCCTGCAGCTGCCTGGCCTCTGGAGCGTGGTCTCCTCCACAGAGTTTGTGA
CCCACGCCTGCTCCCTCATCCACTGTGTGCACTTCATCCTGGAGGCCGTTGCAGTGCAGCCTGGAGAGCA
GCTTCTTAGTCCAGAAAGAAGGACAAATACCCCAAAAGCCATCAGCGAGGAGGAGGAGGAAGTAGATCCA
AACACACAGAATCCTAAGTATATCACTGCAGCCTGTGAGATGGTGGCAGAAATGGTGGAGTCTCTGCAGT
CGGTGTTGGCCTTGGGTCATAAAAGGAATAGCGGCGTGCCGGCGTTTCTCACGCCATTGCTCAGGAACAT
CATCATCAGCCTGGCCCGCCTGCCCCTTGTCAACAGCTACACACGTGTGCCCCCACTGGTGTGGAAGCTT
GGATGGTCACCCAAACCGGGAGGGGATTTTGGCACAGCATTCCCTGAGATCCCCGTGGAGTTCCTCCAGG
AAAAGGAAGTCTTTAAGGAGTTCATCTACCGCATCAACACACTAGGCTGGACCAGTCGTACTCAGTTTGA
AGAAACTTGGGCCACCCTCCTTGGTGTCCTGGTGACGCAGCCCCTCGTGATGGAGCAGGAGGAGAGCCCA
CCAGAAGAAGACACAGAGAGGACCCAGATCAACGTCCTGGCCGTGCAGGCCATCACCTCACTGGTGCTCA
GTGCAATGACTGTGCCTGTGGCCGGCAACCCAGCTGTAAGCTGCTTGGAGCAGCAGCCCCGGAACAAGCC
TCTGAAAGCTCTCGACACCAGGTTTGGGAGGAAGCTGAGCATTATCAGAGGGATTGTGGAGCAAGAGATT
CAAGCAATGGTTTCAAAGAGAGAGAATATTGCCACCCATCATTTATATCAGGCATGGGATCCTGTCCCTT
CTCTGTCTCCGGCTACTACAGGTGCCCTCATCAGCCACGAGAAGCTGCTGCTGCAGATCAACCCCGAGCG
GGAGCTGGGGAGCATGAGCTACAAACTCGGCCAGGTGTCCATACACTCCGTGTGGCTAGGGAACAGCATC
ACACCCCTGAGGGAGGAGGAATGGGACGAGGAAGAGGAGGAGGAGGCCGACGCCCCTGCACCTTCGTCAC
CACCCACGTCTCCAGTCAACTCCAGGAAACACCGGGCTGGAGTTGACATCCACTCCTGTTCGCAGTTTTT
GCTTGAGTTGTACAGCCGCTGGATCCTGCCGTCCAGCTCAGCCAGGAGGACCCCGGCCATCCTGATCAGT
GAGGTGGTCAGATCCCTTCTAGTGGTCTCAGACTTGTTCACCGAGCGCAACCAGTTTGAGCTGATGTATG
TGACGCTGACAGAACTGCGAAGGGTGCACCCTTCAGAAGACGAGATCCTCGCTCAGTACCTGGTGCCTGC
CACCTGCAAGGCAGCTGCCGTCCTTGGGATGGACAAGGCCGTGGCGGAGCCTGTCAGCCGCCTGCTGGAG
AGCACGCTCAGGAGCAGCCACCTGCCCAGCAGGGTTGGAGCCCTGCACGGCATCCTCTATGTGCTGGAGT
GCGACCTGCTGGACGACACTGCCAAGCAGCTCATCCCGGTCATCAGCGACTATCTCCTCTCCAACCTGAA
AGGGATCGCCCACTGCGTGAACATTCACAGCCAGCAGCACGTACTGGTCATGTGTGCCACTGCGTTTTAC
CTCATTGAGAACTATCCTCTGGACGTAGGGCCGGAATTTTCAGCATCAATAATACAGATGTGTGGGGTGA
TGCTGTCTGGAAGTGAGGAGTCCACCCCCTCCATCATTTACCACTGTGCCCTCAGAGGCCTGGAGCGCCT
CCTGCTCTCTGAGCAGCTCTCCCGCCTGGATGCAGAATCGCTGGTCAAGCTGAGTGTGGACAGAGTGAAC
GTGCACAGCCCGCACCGGGCCATGGCGGCTCTGGGCCTGATGCTCACCTGCATGTACACAGGAAAGGAGA
AAGTCAGTCCGGGTAGAACTTCAGACCCTAATCCTGCAGCCCCCGACAGCGAGTCAGTGATTGTTGCTAT
GGAGCGGGTATCTGTTCTTTTTGATAGGATCAGGAAAGGCTTTCCTTGTGAAGCCAGAGTGGTGGCCAGG
ATCCTGCCCCAGTTTCTAGACGACTTCTTCCCACCCCAGGACATCATGAACAAAGTCATCGGAGAGTTTC
TGTCCAACCAGCAGCCATACCCCCAGTTCATGGCCACCGTGGTGTATAAGGTGTTTCAGACTCTGCACAG
CACCGGGCAGTCGTCCATGGTCCGGGACTGGGTCATGCTGTCCCTCTCCAACTTCACGCAGAGGGCCCCG
GTCGCCATGGCCACGTGGAGCCTCTCCTGCTTCTTTGTCAGCGCGTCCACCAGCCCGTGGGTCGCGGCGA
TCCTCCCACATGTCATCAGCAGGATGGGCAAGCTGGAGCAGGTGGACGTGAACCTTTTCTGCCTGGTCGC
CACAGACTTCTACAGACACCAGATAGAGGAGGAGCTCGACCGCAGGGCCTTCCAGTCTGTGCTTGAGGTG
GTTGCAGCCCCAGGAAGCCCATATCACCGGCTGCTGACTTGTTTACGAAATGTCCACAAGGTCACCACCT
GCGGTGGAAGCGGTGACTACAAAGACGATGACGACAAGTAAAACCTCTACTTCCAATCGCACCATCATCA
CCATCACCATCACCACCATGATTACAAGGATGACGACGATAAGTGAGGCGGCCGCCAACTTGATATCAAG
CTTATCGATAATCAACCTCTGGATTACAAAATTTGTGAAAGATTGACTGGTATTCTTAACTATGTTGCTC
CTTTTACGCTATGTGGATACGCTGCTTTAATGCCTTTGTATCATGCTATTGCTTCCCGTATGGCTTTCAT
TTTCTCCTCCTTGTATAAATCCTGGTTGCTGTCTCTTTATGAGGAGTTGTGGCCCGTTGTCAGGCAACGT
GGCGTGGTGTGCACTGTGTTTGCTGACGCAACCCCCACTGGTTGGGGCATTGCCACCACCTGTCAGCTCC
TTTCCGGGACTTTCGCTTTCCCCCTCCCTATTGCCACGGCGGAACTCATCGCCGCCTGCCTTGCCCGCTG
CTGGACAGGGGCTCGGCTGTTGGGCACTGACAATTCCGTGGTGTTGTCGGGGAAATCATCGTCCTTTCCT
TGGCTGCTCGCCTGTGTTGCCACCTGGATTCTGCGCGGGACGTCCTTCTGCTACGTCCCTTCGGCCCTCA
ATCCAGCGGACCTTCCTTCCCGCGGGCGCCCCCCTCCTCACGGCGAGCGAAGCTTGTCGAGAAGTACTAG
AGGATCTCTAGAGCCTGCAGTCTCGACAAGCTTGTCGAGAAGTACTAGAGGATCATAATCAGCCATACCA
CATTTGTAGAGGTTTTACTTGCTTTAAAAAACCTCCCACACCTCCCCCTGAACCTGAAACATAAAATGAA
TGCAATTGTTGTTGTTAACTTGTTTATTGCAGCTTATAATGGTTACAAATAAAGCAATAGCATCACAAAT
TTCACAAATAAAGCATTTTTTTCACTGCATTCTAGTTGTGGTTTGTCCAAACTCATCAATGTATCTTATC
ATGTCTGGATCTGATCACTGCTTGAGCCTAGGAGATCCGAACCAGATAAGTGAAATCTAGTTCCAAACTA
TTTTGTCATTTTTAATTTTCGTATTAGCTTACGACGCTACACCCAGTTCCCATCTATTTTGTCACTCTTC
CCTAAATAATCCTTAAAAACTCCATTTCCACCCCTCCCAGTTCCCAACTATTTTGTCCGCCCACAGCGGG
GCATTTTTCTTCCTGTTATGTTTTTAATCAAACATCCTGCCAACTCCATGTGACAAACCGTCATCTTCGG
CTACTTT
