>Addgene plasmid #111746 | pBacMam2-DiEx-LIC-C-flag_huntingtin_full-length_Q42 | depositor partial sequence | sequence record 209897 | insert
ATGGCGACCCTGGAAAAGCTGATGAAGGCCTTCGAGTCCCTCAAGTCCTTCCAACAGCAGCAACAGCAAC
AACAGCAGCAACAGCAACAACAGCAGCAACAGCAACAACAGCAGCAACAGCAACAACAGCAGCAACAGCA
ACAACAGCAGCAACAGCAACAACAGCAGCAACAGCAACCGCCACCGCCGCCGCCGCCGCCGCCGCCTCCT
CAGCTTCCTCAGCCGCCGCCGCAGGCACAGCCGCTGCTGCCTCAGCCGCAGCCGCCCCCGCCGCCGCCCC
CGCCGCCACCCGGCCCGGCTGTGGCTGAGGAGCCGCTGCACCGACCAAAGAAAGAACTTTCAGCTACCAA
GAAAGACCGTGTGAATCATTGTCTGACAATATGTGAAAACATAGTGGCACAGTCTGTCAGAAATTCTCCA
GAATTTCAGAAACTTCTGGGCATCGCTATGGAACTTTTTCTGCTGTGCAGTGATGACGCAGAGTCAGATG
TCAGGATGGTGGCTGACGAATGCCTCAACAAAGTTATCAAAGCTTTGATGGATTCTAATCTTCCAAGGTT
ACAGCTCGAGCTCTATAAGGAAATTAAAAAGAATGGTGCCCCTCGGAGTTTGCGTGCTGCCCTGTGGAGG
TTTGCTGAGCTGGCTCACCTGGTTCGGCCTCAGAAATGCAGGCCTTACCTGGTGAACCTTCTGCCGTGCC
TGACTCGAACAAGCAAGAGACCCGAAGAATCAGTCCAGGAGACCTTGGCTGCAGCTGTTCCCAAAATTAT
GGCTTCTTTTGGCAATTTTGCAAATGACAATGAAATTAAGGTTTTGTTAAAGGCCTTCATAGCGAACCTG
AAGTCAAGCTCCCCCACCATTCGGCGGACAGCGGCTGGATCAGCAGTGAGCATCTGCCAGCACTCAAGAA
GGACACAATATTTCTATAGTTGGCTACTAAATGTGCTCTTAGGCTTACTCGTTCCTGTCGAGGATGAACA
CTCCACTCTGCTGATTCTTGGCGTGCTGCTCACCCTGAGGTATTTGGTGCCCTTGCTGCAGCAGCAGGTC
AAGGACACAAGCCTGAAAGGCAGCTTCGGAGTGACAAGGAAAGAAATGGAAGTCTCTCCTTCTGCAGAGC
AGCTTGTCCAGGTTTATGAACTGACGTTACATCATACACAGCACCAAGACCACAATGTTGTGACCGGAGC
CCTGGAGCTGTTGCAGCAGCTCTTCAGAACGCCTCCACCCGAGCTTCTGCAAACCCTGACCGCAGTCGGG
GGCATTGGGCAGCTCACCGCTGCTAAGGAGGAGTCTGGTGGCCGAAGCCGTAGTGGGAGTATTGTGGAAC
TTATAGCTGGAGGGGGTTCCTCATGCAGCCCTGTCCTTTCAAGAAAACAAAAAGGCAAAGTGCTCTTAGG
AGAAGAAGAAGCCTTGGAGGATGACTCTGAATCGAGATCGGATGTCAGCAGCTCTGCCTTAACAGCCTCA
GTGAAGGATGAGATCAGTGGAGAGCTGGCTGCTTCTTCAGGGGTTTCCACTCCAGGGTCAGCAGGTCATG
ACATCATCACAGAACAGCCACGGTCACAGCACACACTGCAGGCGGACTCAGTGGATCTGGCCAGCTGTGA
CTTGACAAGCTCTGCCACTGATGGGGATGAGGAGGATATCTTGAGCCACAGCTCCAGCCAGGTCAGCGCC
GTCCCATCTGACCCTGCCATGGACCTGAATGATGGGACCCAGGCCTCGTCGCCCATCAGCGACAGCTCCC
AGACCACCACCGAAGGGCCTGATTCAGCTGTTACCCCTTCAGACAGTTCTGAAATTGTGTTAGACGGTAC
CGACAACCAGTATTTGGGCCTGCAGATTGGACAGCCCCAGGATGAAGATGAGGAAGCCACAGGTATTCTT
CCTGATGAAGCCTCGGAGGCCTTCAGGAACTCTTCCATGGCCCTTCAACAGGCACATTTATTGAAAAACA
TGAGTCACTGCAGGCAGCCTTCTGACAGCAGTGTTGATAAATTTGTGTTGAGAGATGAAGCTACTGAACC
GGGTGATCAAGAAAACAAGCCTTGCCGCATCAAAGGTGACATTGGACAGTCCACTGATGATGACTCTGCA
CCTCTTGTCCATTGTGTCCGCCTTTTATCTGCTTCGTTTTTGCTAACAGGGGGAAAAAATGTGCTGGTTC
CGGACAGGGATGTGAGGGTCAGCGTGAAGGCCCTGGCCCTCAGCTGTGTGGGAGCAGCTGTGGCCCTCCA
CCCGGAATCTTTCTTCAGCAAACTCTATAAAGTTCCTCTTGACACCACGGAATACCCTGAGGAACAGTAT
GTCTCAGACATCTTGAACTACATCGATCATGGAGACCCACAGGTTCGAGGAGCCACTGCCATTCTCTGTG
GGACCCTCATCTGCTCCATCCTCAGCAGGTCCCGCTTCCACGTGGGAGATTGGATGGGCACCATTAGAAC
CCTCACAGGAAATACATTTTCTTTGGCGGATTGCATTCCTTTGCTGCGGAAAACACTGAAGGATGAGTCT
TCTGTTACTTGCAAGTTAGCTTGTACAGCTGTGAGGAACTGTGTCATGAGTCTCTGCAGCAGCAGCTACA
GTGAGTTAGGACTGCAGCTGATCATCGATGTGCTGACTCTGAGGAACAGTTCCTATTGGCTGGTGAGGAC
AGAGCTTCTGGAAACCCTTGCAGAGATTGACTTCAGGCTGGTGAGCTTTTTGGAGGCAAAAGCAGAAAAC
TTACACAGAGGGGCTCATCATTATACAGGGCTTTTAAAACTGCAAGAACGAGTGCTCAATAATGTTGTCA
TCCATTTGCTTGGAGATGAAGACCCCAGGGTGCGACATGTTGCCGCAGCATCACTAATTAGGCTTGTCCC
AAAGCTGTTTTATAAATGTGACCAAGGACAAGCTGATCCAGTAGTGGCCGTGGCAAGAGATCAAAGCAGT
GTTTACCTGAAACTTCTCATGCATGAGACGCAGCCTCCATCTCATTTCTCCGTCAGCACAATAACCAGAA
TATATAGAGGCTATAACCTACTACCAAGCATAACAGACGTCACTATGGAAAATAACCTTTCAAGAGTTAT
TGCAGCAGTTTCTCATGAACTAATCACATCAACCACCAGAGCACTCACATTTGGATGCTGTGAAGCTTTG
TGTCTTCTTTCCACTGCCTTCCCAGTTTGCATTTGGAGTTTAGGTTGGCACTGTGGAGTGCCTCCACTGA
GTGCCTCAGATGAGTCTAGGAAGAGCTGTACCGTTGGGATGGCCACAATGATTCTGACCCTGCTCTCGTC
AGCTTGGTTCCCATTGGATCTCTCAGCCCATCAAGATGCTTTGATTTTGGCCGGAAACTTGCTTGCAGCC
AGTGCTCCCAAATCTCTGAGAAGTTCATGGGCCTCTGAAGAAGAAGCCAACCCAGCAGCCACCAAGCAAG
AGGAGGTCTGGCCAGCCCTGGGGGACCGGGCCCTGGTGCCCATGGTGGAGCAGCTCTTCTCTCACCTGCT
GAAGGTGATTAACATTTGTGCCCACGTCCTGGATGACGTGGCTCCTGGACCCGCAATAAAGGCAGCCTTG
CCTTCTCTAACAAACCCCCCTTCTCTAAGTCCCATCCGACGAAAGGGGAAGGAGAAAGAACCAGGAGAAC
AAGCATCTGTACCGTTGAGTCCCAAGAAAGGCAGTGAGGCCAGTGCAGCTTCTAGACAATCTGATACCTC
AGGTCCTGTTACAACAAGTAAATCCTCATCACTGGGGAGTTTCTATCATCTTCCTTCATACCTCAAACTG
CATGATGTCCTGAAAGCTACACACGCTAACTACAAGGTCACGCTGGATCTTCAGAACAGCACGGAAAAGT
TTGGAGGGTTTCTTCGCTCAGCCTTGGATGTTCTTTCTCAGATACTAGAGCTGGCCACACTGCAGGACAT
TGGGAAGTGTGTTGAAGAGATCCTAGGATACCTGAAATCCTGCTTTAGTCGAGAACCAATGATGGCAACT
GTTTGTGTTCAACAATTGTTGAAGACTCTCTTTGGCACAAACTTGGCCTCCCAGTTTGATGGCTTATCTT
CCAACCCCAGCAAGTCACAAGGCCGAGCACAGCGCCTTGGCTCCTCCAGTGTGAGGCCAGGCTTGTACCA
CTACTGCTTCATGGCCCCGTACACCCACTTCACCCAGGCCCTCGCTGACGCCAGCCTGAGGAACATGGTG
CAGGCGGAGCAGGAGAACGACACCTCGGGATGGTTTGATGTCCTCCAGAAAGTGTCTACCCAGTTGAAGA
CAAACCTCACGAGTGTCACAAAGAACCGTGCAGATAAGAATGCTATTCATAATCACATTCGTTTGTTTGA
ACCTCTTGTTATAAAAGCTTTAAAACAGTACACGACTACAACATGTGTGCAGTTACAGAAGCAGGTTTTA
GATTTGCTGGCGCAGCTGGTTCAGTTACGGGTTAATTACTGTCTTCTGGATTCAGATCAGGTGTTTATTG
GCTTTGTATTGAAACAGTTTGAATACATTGAAGTGGGCCAGTTCAGGGAATCAGAGGCAATCATTCCAAA
CATCTTTTTCTTCTTGGTATTACTATCTTATGAACGCTATCATTCAAAACAGATCATTGGAATTCCTAAA
ATCATTCAGCTCTGTGATGGCATCATGGCCAGTGGAAGGAAGGCTGTGACACATGCCATACCGGCTCTGC
AGCCCATAGTCCACGACCTCTTTGTATTAAGAGGAACAAATAAAGCTGATGCAGGAAAAGAGCTTGAAAC
CCAAAAAGAGGTGGTGGTGTCAATGTTACTGAGACTCATCCAGTACCATCAGGTGTTGGAGATGTTCATT
CTTGTCCTGCAGCAGTGCCACAAGGAGAATGAAGACAAGTGGAAGCGACTGTCTCGACAGATAGCTGACA
TCATCCTCCCAATGTTAGCCAAACAGCAGATGCACATTGACTCTCATGAAGCCCTTGGAGTGTTAAATAC
ATTATTTGAGATTTTGGCCCCTTCCTCCCTCCGTCCGGTAGACATGCTTTTACGGAGTATGTTCGTCACT
CCAAACACAATGGCGTCCGTGAGCACTGTTCAACTGTGGATATCGGGAATTCTGGCCATTTTGAGGGTTC
TGATTTCCCAGTCAACTGAAGATATTGTTCTTTCTCGTATTCAGGAGCTCTCCTTCTCTCCGTATTTAAT
CTCCTGTACAGTAATTAATAGGTTAAGAGATGGGGACAGTACTTCAACGCTAGAAGAACACAGTGAAGGG
AAACAAATAAAGAATTTGCCAGAAGAAACATTTTCAAGGTTTCTATTACAACTGGTTGGTATTCTTTTAG
AAGACATTGTTACAAAACAGCTGAAGGTGGAAATGAGTGAGCAGCAACATACTTTCTATTGCCAGGAACT
AGGCACACTGCTAATGTGTCTGATCCACATCTTCAAGTCTGGAATGTTCCGGAGAATCACAGCAGCTGCC
ACTAGGCTGTTCCGCAGTGATGGCTGTGGCGGCAGTTTCTACACCCTGGACAGCTTGAACTTGCGGGCTC
GTTCCATGATCACCACCCACCCGGCCCTGGTGCTGCTCTGGTGTCAGATACTGCTGCTTGTCAACCACAC
CGACTACCGCTGGTGGGCAGAAGTGCAGCAGACCCCGAAAAGACACAGTCTGTCCAGCACAAAGTTACTT
AGTCCCCAGATGTCTGGAGAAGAGGAGGATTCTGACTTGGCAGCCAAACTTGGAATGTGCAATAGAGAAA
TAGTACGAAGAGGGGCTCTCATTCTCTTCTGTGATTATGTCTGTCAGAACCTCCATGACTCCGAGCACTT
AACGTGGCTCATTGTAAATCACATTCAAGATCTGATCAGCCTTTCCCACGAGCCTCCAGTACAGGACTTC
ATCAGTGCCGTTCATCGGAACTCTGCTGCCAGCGGCCTGTTCATCCAGGCAATTCAGTCTCGTTGTGAAA
ACCTTTCAACTCCAACCATGCTGAAGAAAACTCTTCAGTGCTTGGAGGGGATCCATCTCAGCCAGTCGGG
AGCTGTGCTCACGCTGTATGTGGACAGGCTTCTGTGCACCCCTTTCCGTGTGCTGGCTCGCATGGTCGAC
ATCCTTGCTTGTCGCCGGGTAGAAATGCTTCTGGCTGCAAATTTACAGAGCAGCATGGCCCAGTTGCCAA
TGGAAGAACTCAACAGAATCCAGGAATACCTTCAGAGCAGCGGGCTCGCTCAGAGACACCAAAGGCTCTA
TTCCCTGCTGGACAGGTTTCGTCTCTCCACCATGCAAGACTCACTTAGTCCCTCTCCTCCAGTCTCTTCC
CACCCGCTGGACGGGGATGGGCACGTGTCACTGGAAACAGTGAGTCCGGACAAAGACTGGTACGTTCATC
TTGTCAAATCCCAGTGTTGGACCAGGTCAGATTCTGCACTGCTGGAAGGTGCAGAGCTGGTGAATCGGAT
TCCTGCTGAAGATATGAATGCCTTCATGATGAACTCGGAGTTCAACCTAAGCCTGCTAGCTCCATGCTTA
AGCCTAGGGATGAGTGAAATTTCTGGTGGCCAGAAGAGTGCCCTTTTTGAAGCAGCCCGTGAGGTGACTC
TGGCCCGTGTGAGCGGCACCGTGCAGCAGCTCCCTGCTGTCCATCATGTCTTCCAGCCCGAGCTGCCTGC
AGAACCGGCGGCCTACTGGAGCAAGTTGAATGATCTGTTTGGGGATGCTGCACTGTATCAGTCCCTGCCC
ACTCTGGCCCGGGCCCTGGCACAGTACCTGGTGGTGGTCTCCAAACTGCCCAGTCATTTGCACCTTCCTC
CTGAGAAAGAGAAGGACATTGTGAAATTCGTGGTGGCAACCCTTGAGGCCCTGTCCTGGCATTTGATCCA
TGAGCAGATCCCGCTGAGTCTGGATCTCCAGGCAGGGCTGGACTGCTGCTGCCTGGCCCTGCAGCTGCCT
GGCCTCTGGAGCGTGGTCTCCTCCACAGAGTTTGTGACCCACGCCTGCTCCCTCATCCACTGTGTGCACT
TCATCCTGGAGGCCGTTGCAGTGCAGCCTGGAGAGCAGCTTCTTAGTCCAGAAAGAAGGACAAATACCCC
AAAAGCCATCAGCGAGGAGGAGGAGGAAGTAGATCCAAACACACAGAATCCTAAGTATATCACTGCAGCC
TGTGAGATGGTGGCAGAAATGGTGGAGTCTCTGCAGTCGGTGTTGGCCTTGGGTCATAAAAGGAATAGCG
GCGTGCCGGCGTTTCTCACGCCATTGCTCAGGAACATCATCATCAGCCTGGCCCGCCTGCCCCTTGTCAA
CAGCTACACACGTGTGCCCCCACTGGTGTGGAAGCTTGGATGGTCACCCAAACCGGGAGGGGATTTTGGC
ACAGCATTCCCTGAGATCCCCGTGGAGTTCCTCCAGGAAAAGGAAGTCTTTAAGGAGTTCATCTACCGCA
TCAACACACTAGGCTGGACCAGTCGTACTCAGTTTGAAGAAACTTGGGCCACCCTCCTTGGTGTCCTGGT
GACGCAGCCCCTCGTGATGGAGCAGGAGGAGAGCCCACCAGAAGAAGACACAGAGAGGACCCAGATCAAC
GTCCTGGCCGTGCAGGCCATCACCTCACTGGTGCTCAGTGCAATGACTGTGCCTGTGGCCGGCAACCCAG
CTGTAAGCTGCTTGGAGCAGCAGCCCCGGAACAAGCCTCTGAAAGCTCTCGACACCAGGTTTGGGAGGAA
GCTGAGCATTATCAGAGGGATTGTGGAGCAAGAGATTCAAGCAATGGTTTCAAAGAGAGAGAATATTGCC
ACCCATCATTTATATCAGGCATGGGATCCTGTCCCTTCTCTGTCTCCGGCTACTACAGGTGCCCTCATCA
GCCACGAGAAGCTGCTGCTGCAGATCAACCCCGAGCGGGAGCTGGGGAGCATGAGCTACAAACTCGGCCA
GGTGTCCATACACTCCGTGTGGCTAGGGAACAGCATCACACCCCTGAGGGAGGAGGAATGGGACGAGGAA
GAGGAGGAGGAGGCCGACGCCCCTGCACCTTCGTCACCACCCACGTCTCCAGTCAACTCCAGGAAACACC
GGGCTGGAGTTGACATCCACTCCTGTTCGCAGTTTTTGCTTGAGTTGTACAGCCGCTGGATCCTGCCGTC
CAGCTCAGCCAGGAGGACCCCGGCCATCCTGATCAGTGAGGTGGTCAGATCCCTTCTAGTGGTCTCAGAC
TTGTTCACCGAGCGCAACCAGTTTGAGCTGATGTATGTGACGCTGACAGAACTGCGAAGGGTGCACCCTT
CAGAAGACGAGATCCTCGCTCAGTACCTGGTGCCTGCCACCTGCAAGGCAGCTGCCGTCCTTGGGATGGA
CAAGGCCGTGGCGGAGCCTGTCAGCCGCCTGCTGGAGAGCACGCTCAGGAGCAGCCACCTGCCCAGCAGG
GTTGGAGCCCTGCACGGCATCCTCTATGTGCTGGAGTGCGACCTGCTGGACGACACTGCCAAGCAGCTCA
TCCCGGTCATCAGCGACTATCTCCTCTCCAACCTGAAAGGGATCGCCCACTGCGTGAACATTCACAGCCA
GCAGCACGTACTGGTCATGTGTGCCACTGCGTTTTACCTCATTGAGAACTATCCTCTGGACGTAGGGCCG
GAATTTTCAGCATCAATAATACAGATGTGTGGGGTGATGCTGTCTGGAAGTGAGGAGTCCACCCCCTCCA
TCATTTACCACTGTGCCCTCAGAGGCCTGGAGCGCCTCCTGCTCTCTGAGCAGCTCTCCCGCCTGGATGC
AGAATCGCTGGTCAAGCTGAGTGTGGACAGAGTGAACGTGCACAGCCCGCACCGGGCCATGGCGGCTCTG
GGCCTGATGCTCACCTGCATGTACACAGGAAAGGAGAAAGTCAGTCCGGGTAGAACTTCAGACCCTAATC
CTGCAGCCCCCGACAGCGAGTCAGTGATTGTTGCTATGGAGCGGGTATCTGTTCTTTTTGATAGGATCAG
GAAAGGCTTTCCTTGTGAAGCCAGAGTGGTGGCCAGGATCCTGCCCCAGTTTCTAGACGACTTCTTCCCA
CCCCAGGACATCATGAACAAAGTCATCGGAGAGTTTCTGTCCAACCAGCAGCCATACCCCCAGTTCATGG
CCACCGTGGTGTATAAGGTGTTTCAGACTCTGCACAGCACCGGGCAGTCGTCCATGGTCCGGGACTGGGT
CATGCTGTCCCTCTCCAACTTCACGCAGAGGGCCCCGGTCGCCATGGCCACGTGGAGCCTCTCCTGCTTC
TTTGTCAGCGCGTCCACCAGCCCGTGGGTCGCGGCGATCCTCCCACATGTCATCAGCAGGATGGGCAAGC
TGGAGCAGGTGGACGTGAACCTTTTCTGCCTGGTCGCCACAGACTTCTACAGACACCAGATAGAGGAGGA
GCTCGACCGCAGGGCCTTCCAGTCTGTGCTTGAGGTGGTTGCAGCCCCAGGAAGCCCATATCACCGGCTG
CTGACTTGTTTACGAAATGTCCACAAGGTCACCACCTGC
